Addgene plasmid #35618: pMSCVsin-PGK-PURO
Depositing lab: Patrick Salmon. Depositing organization: University of Geneva.
Backbone
  Vector backbone: pUC
  Backbone size w/o insert (bp): 3000
  Vector type: Retroviral
Growth in bacteria
  Bacterial resistance: Ampicillin, 100 μg/mL
  Growth temperature: 37°C
  Growth strain: Top10/P3
  Copy number: High Copy
Gene/Insert
  Gene/Insert name: Puro
  Insert size (bp): 600
Terms and licenses: Academic/Nonprofit Terms; Industry Terms: Not Available to Industry
How to cite: pMSCVsin-PGK-PURO was a gift from Patrick Salmon (Addgene plasmid # 35618 ; http://n2t.net/addgene:35618 ; RRID:Addgene_35618)
