[The description below was written by a language model from this plasmid's Addgene catalogue record and pLannotate feature annotations shown in this document.]
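Description:
pMSCVsin-PGK-PURO is a self-inactivating gammaretroviral transfer vector of the MSCV (murine stem cell virus) family, carried on a pUC-type bacterial backbone. It is propagated in E. coli as a high-copy plasmid through the ColE1/pUC origin and selected with ampicillin via the β-lactamase gene and its own promoter. The annotated sequence of about 6.1 kb also contains short remnants of lacI, the lac promoter and operator, lacZα, rop, bom, a tetracycline resistance gene and a viral env sequence. These appear to be non-functional leftovers of earlier cloning steps rather than working parts.

The retroviral unit begins with an intact 5' LTR from murine embryonic stem cell virus, which drives transcription of the genomic RNA in packaging cells. It is followed by the MESV Ψ packaging signal and a truncated MMLV gag segment lacking its start codon, an arrangement that extends the packaging signal and improves encapsidation without producing Gag protein. Downstream, the mouse phosphoglycerate kinase 1 (PGK) promoter drives the roughly 600 bp puromycin N-acetyltransferase gene, the only insert listed. The unit ends in a U3-deleted 3' LTR, annotated as two adjoining fragments. Because the 3' U3 region is copied to both ends of the provirus during reverse transcription, this deletion removes LTR promoter and enhancer activity after integration, leaving expression dependent on the internal PGK promoter.

The record does not state an intended use. The design fits a puromycin-selectable control vector, or a base vector for adding further cassettes, used to make stably transduced cells after viral particles are produced with gag-pol and envelope functions supplied in trans.
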