Features (pLannotate 1.2.2; 19 found; start..end, strand, type, name):
    579..920     +  misc_feature   MESV Ψ: packaging signal of murine embryonic stem cell virus
    987..1403    +  CDS            gag (truncated): truncated Moloney murine leukemia virus (MMLV) gag gene lacking the start codon
   1438..1937    +  promoter       PGK promoter: mouse phosphoglycerate kinase 1 promoter
   1958..2557    +  CDS            PuroR: puromycin N-acetyltransferase; pac from Streptomyces alboniger; confers resistance to puromycin
   2656..2690    +  LTR            3' LTR (ΔU3) (fragment): self-inactivating 3' long terminal repeat (LTR) from Moloney murine leukemia virus
   2687..2981    +  LTR            3' LTR (ΔU3) (fragment): self-inactivating 3' long terminal repeat (LTR) from Moloney murine leukemia virus
   3174..3190    -  protein_bind   lac operator: The lac repressor binds to the lac operator to inhibit transcription in E. coli. This inhibition can be relieved by adding lactose or isopropyl-β-D-thiogalactopyranoside (IPTG). lac repressor encoded by lacI
   3198..3228    -  promoter       lac promoter: promoter for the E. coli lac operon
   3243..3264    -  protein_bind   CAP binding site: CAP binding activates transcription in the presence of cAMP. E. coli catabolite activator protein
   3277..3369    -  CDS            lacI (fragment): lac repressor; lacI; The lac repressor binds to the lac operator to inhibit transcription in E. coli. This inhibition can be relieved by adding lactose or isopropyl-β-D-thiogalactopyranoside (IPTG).
   3552..4140    -  rep_origin     ori: high-copy-number ColE1/pMB1/pBR322/pUC origin of replication
   4311..5171    -  CDS            AmpR: β-lactamase; bla; confers resistance to ampicillin, carbenicillin, and related antibiotics
   5172..5276    -  promoter       AmpR promoter: bla
   5371..5406    +  CDS            rop (fragment): Rop protein, which maintains plasmids at low copy number; rop
   5508..5607    +  misc_feature   bom (fragment): basis of mobility region from pBR322
   5613..5762    -  CDS            lacZα (fragment): LacZα fragment of β-galactosidase; lacZ fragment
   5762..5963    -  CDS            TcR (fragment): tetracycline efflux protein; tet; confers resistance to tetracycline
   5964..6062    +  CDS            env (fragment): murine leukemia virus gPr80 envelope polyprotein precursor; env; proteolytically cleaved into gp70SU and p15TM subunits
   6104..515     +  LTR            5' LTR (across the origin): 5' long terminal repeat from murine embryonic stem cell virus
>Addgene plasmid #35618 | pMSCVsin-PGK-PURO | depositor full sequence | sequence record 43780 | CAGGAAACAGCTATGAC
TGAAAGACCCCACCTGTAGGTTTGGCAAGCTAGCTTAAGTAACGCCATTTTGCAAGGCATGGAAAATACA
TAACTGAGAATAGAGAAGTTCAGATCAAGGTTAGGAACAGAGAGACAGCAGAATATGGGCCAAACAGGAT
ATCTGTGGTAAGCAGTTCCTGCCCCGGCTCAGGGCCAAGAACAGATGGTCCCCAGATGCGGTCCCGCCCT
CAGCAGTTTCTAGAGAACCATCAGATGTTTCCAGGGTGCCCCAAGGACCTGAAATGACCCTGTGCCTTAT
TTGAACTAACCAATCAGTTCGCTTCTCGCTTCTGTTCGCGCGCTTCTGCTCCCCGAGCTCAATAAAAGAG
CCCACAACCCCTCACTCGGCGCGCCAGTCCTCCGATAGACTGCGTCGCCCGGGTACCCGTATTCCCAATA
AAGCCTCTTGCTGTTTGCATCCGAATCGTGGACTCGCTGATCCTTGGGAGGGTCTCCTCAGATTGATTGA
CTGCCCACCTCGGGGGTCTTTCATTTGGAGGTTCCACCGAGATTTGGAGACCCCTGCCCAGGGACCACCG
ACCCCCCCGCCGGGAGGTAAGCTGGCCAGCGGTCGTTTCGTGTCTGTCTCTGTCTTTGTGCGTGTTTGTG
CCGGCATCTAATGTTTGCGCCTGCGTCTGTACTAGTTAGCTAACTAGCTCTGTATCTGGCGGACCCGTGG
TGGAACTGACGAGTTCTGAACACCCGGCCGCAACCCTGGGAGACGTCCCAGGGACTTTGGGGGCCGTTTT
TGTGGCCCGACCTGAGGAAGGGAGTCGATGTGGAATCCGACCCCGTCAGGATATGTGGTTCTGGTAGGAG
ACGAGAACCTAAAACAGTTCCCGCCTCCGTCTGAATTTTTGCTTTCGGTTTGGAACCGAAGCCGCGCGTC
TTGTCTGCTGCAGCGCTGCAGCATCGTTCTGTGTTGTCTCTGTCTGACTGTGTTTCTGTATTTGTCTGAA
AATTAGGGCCAGACTGTTACCACTCCCTTAAGTTTGACCTTAGGTCACTGGAAAGATGTCGAGCGGATCG
CTCACAACCAGTCGGTAGATGTCAAGAAGAGACGTTGGGTTACCTTCTGCTCTGCAGAATGGCCAACCTT
TAACGTCGGATGGCCGCGAGACGGCACCTTTAACCGAGACCTCATCACCCAGGTTAAGATCAAGGTCTTT
TCACCTGGCCCGCATGGACACCCAGACCAGGTCCCCTACATCGTGACCTGGGAAGCCTTGGCTTTTGACC
CCCCTCCCTGGGTCAAGCCCTTTGTACACCCTAAGCCTCCGCCTCCTCTTCCTCCATCCGCCCCGTCTCT
CCCCCTTGAACCTCCTCGTTCGACCCCGCCTCGATCCTCCCTTTATCCAGCCCTCACTCCTTCTCTAGGC
GCCGGAATTAGATCTCTCGAGGTTAACGAATTCTACCGGGTAGGGGAGGCGCTTTTCCCAAGGCAGTCTG
GAGCATGCGCTTTAGCAGCCCCGCTGGGCACTTGGCGCTACACAAGTGGCCTCTGGCCTCGCACACATTC
CACATCCACCGGTAGGCGCCAACCGGCTCCGTTCTTTGGTGGCCCCTTCGCGCCACCTTCTACTCCTCCC
CTAGTCAGGAAGTTCCCCCCCGCCCCGCAGCTCGCGTCGTGCAGGACGTGACAAATGGAAGTAGCACGTC
TCACTAGTCTCGTGCAGATGGACAGCACCGCTGAGCAATGGAAGCGGGTAGGCCTTTGGGGCAGCGGCCA
ATAGCAGCTTTGCTCCTTCGCTTTCTGGGCTCAGAGGCTGGGAAGGGGTGGGTCCGGGGGCGGGCTCAGG
GGCGGGCTCAGGGGCGGGGCGGGCGCCCGAAGGTCCTCCGGAGGCCCGGCATTCTGCACGCTTCAAAAGC
GCACGTCTGCCGCGCTGTTCTCCTCTTCCTCATCTCCGGGCCTTTCGACCTGCAGCCCAAGCTTACCATG
ACCGAGTACAAGCCCACGGTGCGCCTCGCCACCCGCGACGACGTCCCCAGGGCCGTACGCACCCTCGCCG
CCGCGTTCGCCGACTACCCCGCCACGCGCCACACCGTCGATCCGGACCGCCACATCGAGCGGGTCACCGA
GCTGCAAGAACTCTTCCTCACGCGCGTCGGGCTCGACATCGGCAAGGTGTGGGTCGCGGACGACGGCGCC
GCGGTGGCGGTCTGGACCACGCCGGAGAGCGTCGAAGCGGGGGCGGTGTTCGCCGAGATCGGCCCGCGCA
TGGCCGAGTTGAGCGGTTCCCGGCTGGCCGCGCAGCAACAGATGGAAGGCCTCCTGGCGCCGCACCGGCC
CAAGGAGCCCGCGTGGTTCCTGGCCACCGTCGGCGTCTCGCCCGACCACCAGGGCAAGGGTCTGGGCAGC
GCCGTCGTGCTCCCCGGAGTGGAGGCGGCCGAGCGCGCCGGGGTGCCCGCCTTCCTGGAGACCTCCGCGC
CCCGCAACCTCCCCTTCTACGAGCGGCTCGGCTTCACCGTCACCGCCGACGTCGAGGTGCCCGAAGGACC
GCGCACCTGGTGCATGACCCGCAAGCCCGGTGCCTGACGCCCGCCCCACGACCCGCAGCGCCCGACCGAA
AGGAGCGCACGACCCCATGCATCGATAAAATAAAAGATTTTATTTAGTCTCCAGAAAAAGGGGGGAATGA
AAGACCCCACCTGTAGGTTTGGCAAGCTAGAGAACCATCAGATGTTTCCAGGGTGCCCCAAGGACCTGAA
ATGACCCTGTGCCTTATTTGAACTAACCAATCAGTTCGCTTCTCGCTTCTGTTCGCGCGCTTCTGCTCCC
CGAGCTCAATAAAAGAGCCCACAACCCCTCACTCGGCGCGCCAGTCCTCCGATAGACTGCGTCGCCCGGG
TACCCGTGTATCCAATAAACCCTCTTGCAGTTGCATCCGACTTGTGGTCTCGCTGTTCCTTGGGAGGGTC
TCCTCTGAGTGATTGACTACCCGTCAGCGGGGGTCTTTCATGGGTAACAGTTTCTTGAAGTTGGAGAACA
ACATTCTGAGGGTAGGAGTCGAATATTAAGTAATCCTGACTCAATTAGCCACTGTTTTGAATCCACATAC
TCCAATACTCCTGAAATAGTTCATTATGGACAGCGCAGAAGAGCTGGGGAGAATTAATTCGTAATCATGG
TCATAGCTGTTTCCTGTGTGAAATTGTTATCCGCTCACAATTCCACACAACATACGAGCCGGAAGCATAA
AGTGTAAAGCCTGGGGTGCCTAATGAGTGAGCTAACTCACATTAATTGCGTTGCGCTCACTGCCCGCTTT
CCAGTCGGGAAACCTGTCGTGCCAGCTGCATTAATGAATCGGCCAACGCGCGGGGAGAGGCGGTTTGCGT
ATTGGGCGCTCTTCCGCTTCCTCGCTCACTGACTCGCTGCGCTCGGTCGTTCGGCTGCGGCGAGCGGTAT
CAGCTCACTCAAAGGCGGTAATACGGTTATCCACAGAATCAGGGGATAACGCAGGAAAGAACATGTGAGC
AAAAGGCCAGCAAAAGGCCAGGAACCGTAAAAAGGCCGCGTTGCTGGCGTTTTTCCATAGGCTCCGCCCC
CCTGACGAGCATCACAAAAATCGACGCTCAAGTCAGAGGTGGCGAAACCCGACAGGACTATAAAGATACC
AGGCGTTTCCCCCTGGAAGCTCCCTCGTGCGCTCTCCTGTTCCGACCCTGCCGCTTACCGGATACCTGTC
CGCCTTTCTCCCTTCGGGAAGCGTGGCGCTTTCTCATAGCTCACGCTGTAGGTATCTCAGTTCGGTGTAG
GTCGTTCGCTCCAAGCTGGGCTGTGTGCACGAACCCCCCGTTCAGCCCGACCGCTGCGCCTTATCCGGTA
ACTATCGTCTTGAGTCCAACCCGGTAAGACACGACTTATCGCCACTGGCAGCAGCCACTGGTAACAGGAT
TAGCAGAGCGAGGTATGTAGGCGGTGCTACAGAGTTCTTGAAGTGGTGGCCTAACTACGGCTACACTAGA
AGGACAGTATTTGGTATCTGCGCTCTGCTGAAGCCAGTTACCTTCGGAAAAAGAGTTGGTAGCTCTTGAT
CCGGCAAACAAACCACCGCTGGTAGCGGTGGTTTTTTTGTTTGCAAGCAGCAGATTACGCGCAGAAAAAA
AGGATCTCAAGAAGATCCTTTGATCTTTTCTACGGGGTCTGACGCTCAGTGGAACGAAAACTCACGTTAA
GGGATTTTGGTCATGAGATTATCAAAAAGGATCTTCACCTAGATCCTTTTAAATTAAAAATGAAGTTTTA
AATCAATCTAAAGTATATATGAGTAAACTTGGTCTGACAGTTACCAATGCTTAATCAGTGAGGCACCTAT
CTCAGCGATCTGTCTATTTCGTTCATCCATAGTTGCCTGACTCCCCGTCGTGTAGATAACTACGATACGG
GAGGGCTTACCATCTGGCCCCAGTGCTGCAATGATACCGCGAGACCCACGCTCACCGGCTCCAGATTTAT
CAGCAATAAACCAGCCAGCCGGAAGGGCCGAGCGCAGAAGTGGTCCTGCAACTTTATCCGCCTCCATCCA
GTCTATTAATTGTTGCCGGGAAGCTAGAGTAAGTAGTTCGCCAGTTAATAGTTTGCGCAACGTTGTTGCC
ATTGCTACAGGCATCGTGGTGTCACGCTCGTCGTTTGGTATGGCTTCATTCAGCTCCGGTTCCCAACGAT
CAAGGCGAGTTACATGATCCCCCATGTTGTGCAAAAAAGCGGTTAGCTCCTTCGGTCCTCCGATCGTTGT
CAGAAGTAAGTTGGCCGCAGTGTTATCACTCATGGTTATGGCAGCACTGCATAATTCTCTTACTGTCATG
CCATCCGTAAGATGCTTTTCTGTGACTGGTGAGTACTCAACCAAGTCATTCTGAGAATAGTGTATGCGGC
GACCGAGTTGCTCTTGCCCGGCGTCAATACGGGATAATACCGCGCCACATAGCAGAACTTTAAAAGTGCT
CATCATTGGAAAACGTTCTTCGGGGCGAAAACTCTCAAGGATCTTACCGCTGTTGAGATCCAGTTCGATG
TAACCCACTCGTGCACCCAACTGATCTTCAGCATCTTTTACTTTCACCAGCGTTTCTGGGTGAGCAAAAA
CAGGAAGGCAAAATGCCGCAAAAAAGGGAATAAGGGCGACACGGAAATGTTGAATACTCATACTCTTCCT
TTTTCAATATTATTGAAGCATTTATCAGGGTTATTGTCTCATGAGCGGATACATATTTGAATGTATTTAG
AAAAATAAACAAATAGGGGTTCCGCGCACATTTCCCCGAAAAGTGCCACCTGACGTCTAAGAAACCATTA
TTATCATGACATTAACCTATAAAAATAGGCGTATCACGAGGCCCTTTCGTCTCGCGCGTTTCGGTGATGA
CGGTGAAAACCTCTGACACATGCAGCTCCCGGAGACGGTCACAGCTTGTCTGTAAGCGGATGCCGGGAGC
AGACAAGCCCGTCAGGGCGCGTCAGCGGGTGTTGGCGGGTGTCGGGGCTGGCTTAACTATGCGGCATCAG
AGCAGATTGTACTGAGAGTGCACCATATGCGGTGTGAAATACCGCACAGATGCGTAAGGAGAAAATACCG
CATCAGGCGCCATTCGCCATTCAGGCTGCGCAACTGTTGGGAAGGGCGATCGGTGCGGGCCTCTTCGCTA
TTACGCCAGCTGGCGAAAGGGGGATGTGCTGCAAGGCGATTAAGTTGGGTAACGCCAGGGTTTTCCCAGT
CACGACGTTGTAAAACGACGGCGCAAGGAATGGTGCATGCAAGGAGATGGCGCCCAACAGTCCCCCGGCC
ACGGGGCCTGCCACCATACCCACGCCGAAACAAGCGCTCATGAGCCCGAAGTGGCGAGCCCGATCTTCCC
CATCGGTGATGTCGGCGATATAGGCGCCAGCAACCGCACCTGTGGCGCCGGTGATGCCGGCCACGATGCG
TCCGGCGTAGAGGCGATTAGTCCAATTTGTTAAAGACAGGATATCAGTGGTCCAGGCTCTAGTTTTGACT
CAACAATATCACCAGCTGAAGCCTATAGAGTACGAGCCATAGATAAAATAAAAGATTTTATTTAGTCTCC
AGAAAAAGGGGGGAA
