>Addgene plasmid #35618 | pMSCVsin-PGK-PURO | addgene partial sequence | sequence record 45301 | mPGK-F 5'-cattctgcacgcttcaaaag-3'
TCTCCGGGCCTTTCGACCTGCAGCCCAAGCTTACCATGACCGAGTACAAGCCCACGGTGCGCCTCGCCAC
CCGCGACGACGTCCCCAGGGCCGTACGCACCCTCGCCGCCGCGTTCGCCGACTACCCCGCCACGCGCCAC
ACCGTCGATCCGGACCGCCACATCGAGCGGGTCACCGAGCTGCAAGAACTCTTCCTCACGCGCGTCGGGC
TCGACATCGGCAAGGTGTGGGTCGCGGACGACGGCGCCGCGGTGGCGGTCTGGACCACGCCGGAGAGCGT
CGAAGCGGGGGCGGTGTTCGCCGAGATCGGCCCGCGCATGGCCGAGTTGAGCGGTTCCCGGCTGGCCGCG
CAGCAACAGATGGAAGGCCTCCTGGCGCCGCACCGGCCCAAGGAGCCCGCGTGGTTCCTGGCCACCGTCG
GCGTCTCGCCCGACCACCAGGGCAAGGGTCTGGGCAGCGCCGTCGTGCTCCCCGGAGTGGAGGCGGCCGA
GCGCGCCGGGGTGCCCGCCTTCCTGGAGACCTCCGCGCCCCGCAACCTCCCCTTCTACGAGCGGCTCGGC
TTCACCGTCACCGCCGACGTCGAGGTGCCCGAAGGACCGCGCACCTGGTGCATGACCCGCAAGCCCGGTG
CCTGACGCCCGCCCCACGACCCGCAGCGCCCGACCGAAAGGAGCGCACGACCCCATGCATCGATAAAATA
AAAGATTTTATTTAGTCTCCAGAAAAAGGGGGGAATGAAAGACCCCACCTGTAGGTTTGGCAAGCTAGAG
AACCATCAGATGTTTCCAGGGTGCCCCAAGGACCTGAAATGACCCTGTGCCTTATTTGAACTAACCAATC
AGTTCGCTTCTCGCTTCTGTTC
