>Addgene plasmid #35618 | pMSCVsin-PGK-PURO | addgene partial sequence | sequence record 46717 | MSCV-rev 5'-CAGCGGGGCTGCTAAAGCGCATGC-3'
GCCTCCCCTACCCGGTAGAATTCGTTAACCTCGAGAGATCTAATTCCGGCGCCTAGAGAAGGAGTGAGGG
CTGGATAAAGGGAGGATCGAGGCGGGGTCGAACGAGGAGGTTCAAGGGGGAGAGACGGGGCGGATGGAGG
AAGAGGAGGCGGAGGCTTAGGGTGTACAAAGGGCTTGACCCAGGGAGGGGGGTCAAAAGCCAAGGCTTCC
CAGGTCACGATGTAGGGGACCTGGTCTGGGTGTCCATGCGGGCCAGGTGAAAAGACCTTGATCTTAACCT
GGGTGATGAGGTCTCGGTTAAAGGTGCCGTCTCGCGGCCATCCGACGTTAAAGGTTGGCCATTCTGCAGA
GCAGAAGGTAACCCAACGTCTCTTCTTGACATCTACCGACTGGTTGTGAGCGATCCGCTCGACATCTTTC
CAGTGACCTAAGGTCAAACTTAAGGGAGTGGTAACAGTCTGGCCCTAATTTTCAGACAAATACAGAAACA
CAGTCAGACAGAGACAACACAGAACGATGCTGCAGCGCTGCAGCAGACAAGACGCGCGGCTTCGGTTCCA
AACCGAAAGCAAAAATTCAGACGGAGGCGGGAACTGTTTTAGGTTCTCGTCTCCTACCAGAACCACATAT
CCTGACGGGGTCGGATTCCACATCGACTCCCTTCCTCAGGTCGGGCCACAAAAACGGCCCCCAAAGTCCC
TGGGACGTCTCCCAGGGTTGCGGCCGGGTGTTCAGAACTCGTCAGTTCCACCACGGGTCCGCCAGATACA
GAGCTAGTTAGCTAACTAGTACAGACGCAGG
